Addgene plasmid #231039: SaDHFR-pNIC-Bsa4
Purpose: Expresses Staphylococcus aureus Dihydrofolate reductase under T7 with HIS tag
Depositing lab: Josh Beckham. Depositing organization: University of Texas at Austin.
Backbone
  Vector backbone: pNIC-Bsa4
Growth in bacteria
  Bacterial resistance: Kanamycin, 50 μg/mL
  Growth temperature: 37°C
  Growth strain: DH5alpha
  Copy number: Unknown
Gene/Insert
  Gene/Insert name: SaDHFR
  Species: S. aureus
Terms and licenses: Academic/Nonprofit Terms; Industry Terms: Not Available to Industry
How to cite: SaDHFR-pNIC-Bsa4 was a gift from Josh Beckham (Addgene plasmid # 231039 ; http://n2t.net/addgene:231039 ; RRID:Addgene_231039)
