[The description below was written by a language model from this plasmid's Addgene catalogue record and pLannotate feature annotations shown in this document.]
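Description:
SaDHFR-pNIC-Bsa4 is a bacterial expression plasmid of about 5.8 kb, built on the pNIC-Bsa4 backbone, a pET-style vector for producing recombinant protein in E. coli. It carries the Staphylococcus aureus dihydrofolate reductase gene (folA, annotated by similarity to the strain N315 protein), a key folate-metabolism enzyme needed for synthesis of glycine, purines and DNA precursors. The coding sequence lies downstream of a T7 promoter that is immediately followed by a lac operator and the T7 gene 10 ribosome binding site, and the unit is closed by a T7 terminator. A lacI gene with its own promoter supplies the lac repressor. Transcription therefore depends on T7 RNA polymerase being available in the host, is held off by the repressor, and is induced with IPTG or lactose.

The catalogue entry states that the protein is His-tagged. The automated annotation marks only one histidine stretch, a fragment downstream of the folA reading frame, next to a short fragment resembling a T7 gene 10B solubility tag. There is also an unannotated gap between the ribosome binding site and the start of folA. The record does not make clear where the functional tag sits relative to the enzyme, or whether the downstream elements are translated.

The plasmid is selected with kanamycin through an aph(3')-Ia resistance gene and replicates from a ColE1/pMB1-type origin accompanied by the pBR322 bom site and rop, which moderates copy number. The repository lists copy number as unknown. An f1 origin and leftover tetracycline-resistance fragments are backbone remnants. The construct is suited to overexpression and affinity purification of SaDHFR, though the record does not state any specific downstream application.
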