Features (pLannotate 1.2.2; 19 found; start..end, strand, type, name):
      1..19      +  promoter       T7 promoter: promoter for bacteriophage T7 RNA polymerase
     20..44      +  protein_bind   lac operator: The lac repressor binds to the lac operator to inhibit transcription in E. coli. This inhibition can be relieved by adding lactose or isopropyl-β-D-thiogalactopyranoside (IPTG). lac repressor encoded by lacI
     59..81      +  RBS            RBS: efficient ribosome binding site from bacteriophage T7 gene 10 (Olins and Rangwala, 1989)
    155..631     +  CDS            folA: DYR_STAAN - Experimental evidence at protein level: Swiss-Prot protein existence level 1. Key enzyme in folate metabolism. Catalyzes an essential reaction for de novo glycine and purine synthesis, and for DNA precursor synthesis (By similarity). From Staphylococcus aureus (strain N315).
    697..714     +  CDS            9xHis (fragment): 9xHis affinity tag
    724..773     +  CDS            SET1 (fragment): solubility-enhancement tag derived from T7 phage gene 10B
    781..828     +  terminator     T7 terminator: transcription terminator for bacteriophage T7 RNA polymerase
    865..1293    +  rep_origin     f1 ori (sequence partly withheld): f1 bacteriophage origin of replication; arrow indicates direction of (+) strand synthesis
   1346..1403    +  promoter       AmpR promoter (fragment): bla
   1412..2227    -  CDS            KanR: aminoglycoside phosphotransferase; aph(3')-Ia; confers resistance to kanamycin in bacteria or G418 (Geneticin®) in eukaryotes
   2349..2937    +  rep_origin     ori: high-copy-number ColE1/pMB1/pBR322/pUC origin of replication
   3123..3262    -  misc_feature   bom: basis of mobility region from pBR322
   3364..3555    -  CDS            rop: Rop protein, which maintains plasmids at low copy number; rop
   3572..3952    +  CDS            YPB1_ECOLX: Protein predicted: Swiss-Prot protein existence level 4. From Escherichia coli.
   4024..4315    -  CDS            TcR (fragment): tetracycline efflux protein; tet; confers resistance to tetracycline
   4330..4351    -  protein_bind   CAP binding site: CAP binding activates transcription in the presence of cAMP. E. coli catabolite activator protein
   4364..5446    -  CDS            lacI: lac repressor; lacI; The lac repressor binds to the lac operator to inhibit transcription in E. coli. This inhibition can be relieved by adding lactose or isopropyl-β-D-thiogalactopyranoside (IPTG).
   5447..5524    -  promoter       lacI promoter: lacI
   5532..5811    -  CDS            TcR (fragment): tetracycline efflux protein; tet; confers resistance to tetracycline
>Addgene plasmid #231039 | SaDHFR-pNIC-Bsa4 | addgene full sequence | sequence record 462635 | Addgene NGS Result
TAATACGACTCACTATAGGGGAATTGTGAGCGGATAACAATTCCCCTCTAGAAATAATTTTGTTTAACTT
TAAGAAGGAGATATACATATGCACCATCATCATCATCATTCTTCTGGTGTAGATCTGGGTACCGAGAACC
TGTACTTCCAATCCATGACCCTGTCTATCCTGGTTGCGCACGACCTGCAGCGTGTTATCGGTTTCGAAAA
CCAGCTGCCGTGGCACCTGCCGAACGACCTGAAACACGTTAAAAAACTGTCTACCGGTCACACCCTGGTT
ATGGGTCGTAAAACCTTCGAATCTATCGGTAAACCGCTGCCGAACCGTCGTAACGTTGTTCTGACCTCTG
ACACCTCTTTCAACGTTGAAGGTGTTGACGTTATCCACTCTATCGAAGACATCTACCAGCTGCCGGGTCA
CGTTTTCATCTTCGGTGGTCAGACCCTGTTCGAAGAAATGATCGACAAAGTTGACGACATGTACATCACC
GTTATCGAAGGTAAATTCCGTGGTGACACCTTCTTCCCGCCGTACACCTTCGAAGACTGGGAAGTTGCGT
CTTCTGTTGAAGGTAAACTGGACGAAAAAAACACCATCCCGCACACCTTCCTGCACCTGATCCGTAAAAA
ATAACAGTAAAGGTGGATACGGATCCGAATTCGAGCTCCGTCGACAAGCTTGCGGCCGCACTCGAGCACC
ACCACCACCACCACTGAGATCCGGCTGCTAACAAAGCCCGAAAGGAAGCTGAGTTGGCTGCTGCCACCGC
TGAGCAATAACTAGCATAACCCCTTGGGGCCTCTAAACGGGTCTTGAGGGGTTTTTTGCTGAAAGGAGGA
ACTATATCCGGATTGGCGAATGGG
[124 nt withheld, positions 865-988]
C
[91 nt withheld, positions 990-1080]
A
[49 nt withheld, positions 1082-1130]
CCTTTGACGTTGGAGTCCACGTTCTTT
[37 nt withheld, positions 1158-1194]
ACCCTATCTCGGTCTATTCTTTTGATTTATAAGGGATTTTGCCGATTTCGGCCTATTGGTTAAAAAATGA
GCTGATTTAACAAAAATTTAACGCGAATTTTAACAAAATATTAACGCTTACAATTTAGGTGGCACTTTTC
GGGGAAATGTGCGCGGAACCCCTATTTGTTTATTTTTCTAAATACATTCAAATATGTATCCGCTCATGAA
TTAATTCTTAGAAAAACTCATCGAGCATCAAATGAAACTGCAATTTATTCATATCAGGATTATCAATACC
ATATTTTTGAAAAAGCCGTTTCTGTAATGAAGGAGAAAACTCACCGAGGCAGTTCCATAGGATGGCAAGA
TCCTGGTATCGGTCTGCGATTCCGACTCGTCCAACATCAATACAACCTATTAATTTCCCCTCGTCAAAAA
TAAGGTTATCAAGTGAGAAATCACCATGAGTGACGACTGAATCCGGTGAGAATGGCAAAAGTTTATGCAT
TTCTTTCCAGACTTGTTCAACAGGCCAGCCATTACGCTCGTCATCAAAATCACTCGCATCAACCAAACCG
TTATTCATTCGTGATTGCGCCTGAGCGAGACGAAATACGCGATCGCTGTTAAAAGGACAATTACAAACAG
GAATCGAATGCAACCGGCGCAGGAACACTGCCAGCGCATCAACAATATTTTCACCTGAATCAGGATATTC
TTCTAATACCTGGAATGCTGTTTTCCCGGGGATCGCAGTGGTGAGTAACCATGCATCATCAGGAGTACGG
ATAAAATGCTTGATGGTCGGAAGAGGCATAAATTCCGTCAGCCAGTTTAGTCTGACCATCTCATCTGTAA
CATCATTGGCAACGCTACCTTTGCCATGTTTCAGAAACAACTCTGGCGCATCGGGCTTCCCATACAATCG
ATAGATTGTCGCACCTGATTGCCCGACATTATCGCGAGCCCATTTATACCCATATAAATCAGCATCCATG
TTGGAATTTAATCGCGGCCTAGAGCAAGACGTTTCCCGTTGAATATGGCTCATAACACCCCTTGTATTAC
TGTTTATGTAAGCAGACAGTTTTATTGTTCATGACCAAAATCCCTTAACGTGAGTTTTCGTTCCACTGAG
CGTCAGACCCCGTAGAAAAGATCAAAGGATCTTCTTGAGATCCTTTTTTTCTGCGCGTAATCTGCTGCTT
GCAAACAAAAAAACCACCGCTACCAGCGGTGGTTTGTTTGCCGGATCAAGAGCTACCAACTCTTTTTCCG
AAGGTAACTGGCTTCAGCAGAGCGCAGATACCAAATACTGTCCTTCTAGTGTAGCCGTAGTTAGGCCACC
ACTTCAAGAACTCTGTAGCACCGCCTACATACCTCGCTCTGCTAATCCTGTTACCAGTGGCTGCTGCCAG
TGGCGATAAGTCGTGTCTTACCGGGTTGGACTCAAGACGATAGTTACCGGATAAGGCGCAGCGGTCGGGC
TGAACGGGGGGTTCGTGCACACAGCCCAGCTTGGAGCGAACGACCTACACCGAACTGAGATACCTACAGC
GTGAGCTATGAGAAAGCGCCACGCTTCCCGAAGGGAGAAAGGCGGACAGGTATCCGGTAAGCGGCAGGGT
CGGAACAGGAGAGCGCACGAGGGAGCTTCCAGGGGGAAACGCCTGGTATCTTTATAGTCCTGTCGGGTTT
CGCCACCTCTGACTTGAGCGTCGATTTTTGTGATGCTCGTCAGGGGGGCGGAGCCTATGGAAAAACGCCA
GCAACGCGGCCTTTTTACGGTTCCTGGCCTTTTGCTGGCCTTTTGCTCACATGTTCTTTCCTGCGTTATC
CCCTGATTCTGTGGATAACCGTATTACCGCCTTTGAGTGAGCTGATACCGCTCGCCGCAGCCGAACGACC
GAGCGCAGCGAGTCAGTGAGCGAGGAAGCGGAAGAGCGCCTGATGCGGTATTTTCTCCTTACGCATCTGT
GCGGTATTTCACACCGCAATGGTGCACTCTCAGTACAATCTGCTCTGATGCCGCATAGTTAAGCCAGTAT
ACACTCCGCTATCGCTACGTGACTGGGTCATGGCTGCGCCCCGACACCCGCCAACACCCGCTGACGCGCC
CTGACGGGCTTGTCTGCTCCCGGCATCCGCTTACAGACAAGCTGTGACCGTCTCCGGGAGCTGCATGTGT
CAGAGGTTTTCACCGTCATCACCGAAACGCGCGAGGCAGCTGCGGTAAAGCTCATCAGCGTGGTCGTGAA
GCGATTCACAGATGTCTGCCTGTTCATCCGCGTCCAGCTCGTTGAGTTTCTCCAGAAGCGTTAATGTCTG
GCTTCTGATAAAGCGGGCCATGTTAAGGGCGGTTTTTTCCTGTTTGGTCACTGATGCCTCCGTGTAAGGG
GGATTTCTGTTCATGGGGGTAATGATACCGATGAAACGAGAGAGGATGCTCACGATACGGGTTACTGATG
ATGAACATGCCCGGTTACTGGAACGTTGTGAGGGTAAACAACTGGCGGTATGGATGCGGCGGGACCAGAG
AAAAATCACTCAGGGTCAATGCCAGCGCTTCGTTAATACAGATGTAGGTGTTCCACAGGGTAGCCAGCAG
CATCCTGCGATGCAGATCCGGAACATAATGGTGCAGGGCGCTGACTTCCGCGTTTCCAGACTTTACGAAA
CACGGAAACCGAAGACCATTCATGTTGTTGCTCAGGTCGCAGACGTTTTGCAGCAGCAGTCGCTTCACGT
TCGCTCGCGTATCGGTGATTCATTCTGCTAACCAGTAAGGCAACCCCGCCAGCCTAGCCGGGTCCTCAAC
GACAGGAGCACGATCATGCGCACCCGTGGGGCCGCCATGCCGGCGATAATGGCCTGCTTCTCGCCGAAAC
GTTTGGTGGCGGGACCAGTGACGAAGGCTTGAGCGAGGGCGTGCAAGATTCCGAATACCGCAAGCGACAG
GCCGATCATCGTCGCGCTCCAGCGAAAGCGGTCCTCGCCGAAAATGACCCAGAGCGCTGCCGGCACCTGT
CCTACGAGTTGCATGATAAAGAAGACAGTCATAAGTGCGGCGACGATAGTCATGCCCCGCGCCCACCGGA
AGGAGCTGACTGGGTTGAAGGCTCTCAAGGGCATCGGTCGAGATCCCGGTGCCTAATGAGTGAGCTAACT
TACATTAATTGCGTTGCGCTCACTGCCCGCTTTCCAGTCGGGAAACCTGTCGTGCCAGCTGCATTAATGA
ATCGGCCAACGCGCGGGGAGAGGCGGTTTGCGTATTGGGCGCCAGGGTGGTTTTTCTTTTCACCAGTGAG
ACGGGCAACAGCTGATTGCCCTTCACCGCCTGGCCCTGAGAGAGTTGCAGCAAGCGGTCCACGCTGGTTT
GCCCCAGCAGGCGAAAATCCTGTTTGATGGTGGTTAACGGCGGGATATAACATGAGCTGTCTTCGGTATC
GTCGTATCCCACTACCGAGATATCCGCACCAACGCGCAGCCCGGACTCGGTAATGGCGCGCATTGCGCCC
AGCGCCATCTGATCGTTGGCAACCAGCATCGCAGTGGGAACGATGCCCTCATTCAGCATTTGCATGGTTT
GTTGAAAACCGGACATGGCACTCCAGTCGCCTTCCCGTTCCGCTATCGGCTGAATTTGATTGCGAGTGAG
ATATTTATGCCAGCCAGCCAGACGCAGACGCGCCGAGACAGAACTTAATGGGCCCGCTAACAGCGCGATT
TGCTGGTGACCCAATGCGACCAGATGCTCCACGCCCAGTCGCGTACCGTCTTCATGGGAGAAAATAATAC
TGTTGATGGGTGTCTGGTCAGAGACATCAAGAAATAACGCCGGAACATTAGTGCAGGCAGCTTCCACAGC
AATGGCATCCTGGTCATCCAGCGGATAGTTAATGATCAGCCCACTGACGCGTTGCGCGAGAAGATTGTGC
ACCGCCGCTTTACAGGCTTCGACGCCGCTTCGTTCTACCATCGACACCACCACGCTGGCACCCAGTTGAT
CGGCGCGAGATTTAATCGCCGCGACAATTTGCGACGGCGCGTGCAGGGCCAGACTGGAGGTGGCAACGCC
AATCAGCAACGACTGTTTGCCCGCCAGTTGTTGTGCCACGCGGTTGGGAATGTAATTCAGCTCCGCCATC
GCCGCTTCCACTTTTTCCCGCGTTTTCGCAGAAACGTGGCTGGCCTGGTTCACCACGCGGGAAACGGTCT
GATAAGAGACACCGGCATACTCTGCGACATCGTATAACGTTACTGGTTTCACATTCACCACCCTGAATTG
ACTCTCTTCCGGGCGCTATCATGCCATACCGCGAAAGGTTTTGCGCCATTCGATGGTGTCCGGGATCTCG
ACGCTCTCCCTTATGCGACTCCTGCATTAGGAAGCAGCCCAGTAGTAGGTTGAGGCCGTTGAGCACCGCC
GCCGCAAGGAATGGTGCATGCAAGGAGATGGCGCCCAACAGTCCCCCGGCCACGGGGCCTGCCACCATAC
CCACGCCGAAACAAGCGCTCATGAGCCCGAAGTGGCGAGCCCGATCTTCCCCATCGGTGATGTCGGCGAT
ATAGGCGCCAGCAACCGCACCTGTGGCGCCGGTGATGCCGGCCACGATGCGTCCGGCGTAGAGGATCGAG
ATCTCGATCCCGCGAAAT
